Addgene plasmid #85931: pNHEJ-RPG
Purpose: Constitutively express DsRed and conditionally express Puro and EGFP. Used to test transfection efficiency and enrich genetically modified cells
Depositing lab: Zhiying Zhang. Depositing organization: Northwest Agriculture and Forestry University. Publication: Dual-reporter surrogate systems for efficient enrichment of genetically modified cells. Ren C, Xu K, Liu Z, Shen J, Han F, Chen Z, Zhang Z. Cell Mol Life Sci. 2015 Jul;72(14):2763-72. doi: 10.1007/s00018-015-1874-6. Epub 2015 Mar 1. PubMed 25725802.
Backbone
  Vector backbone: pXL-Bac II
  Vector type: Mammalian Expression ; dual-reporter surrogate
  Selectable markers: Puromycin
Growth in bacteria
  Bacterial resistance: Ampicillin, 100 μg/mL
  Growth temperature: 37°C
  Growth strain: DH5alpha
  Copy number: High Copy
Gene/Insert
  Gene/Insert name: pPB-CMV-DsRed-polyA-CAG-NHEJ. Puro-T2A-EGFP (alt name: DsRed, CAG-NHEJ. Puro-T2A-EGFP)
  Cloning method: Unknown
  Sequencing primers: 5′ pCAG-F (5'-GCAACGTGCTGGTTATTGTG-3'); 3′ SV40pA-R
Terms and licenses: Academic/Nonprofit Terms; Industry Terms: Not Available to Industry
Depositor comments: Puromycin and EGFP will not be expressed until the interrupted puro gene is repaired by non-homologous end joining (NHEJ) pathway after a nuclease generates double strand breaks (DSBs). Nuclease target sequence can be annealed and inserted into the backbone between BamHI and NotI sites using restriction enzymes or Gibson cloning methods.
How to cite: pNHEJ-RPG was a gift from Zhiying Zhang (Addgene plasmid # 85931 ; http://n2t.net/addgene:85931 ; RRID:Addgene_85931)
