[The description below was written by a language model from this plasmid's Addgene catalogue record and pLannotate feature annotations shown in this document.]
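Description:
pNHEJ-RPG is a 9,062-nt mammalian expression plasmid built on the pXL-Bac II backbone. It serves as a dual-reporter surrogate for detecting nuclease activity and enriching genetically modified cells. In E. coli it is maintained as a high-copy plasmid through a ColE1/pUC-type origin and selected with ampicillin via the bla gene. The backbone also carries an f1 origin, lac promoter/operator and lacZα remnants, and flanking T3 and T7 promoters. The insert name includes "PB" and a fragment of baculoviral FP25 sequence is annotated. Both are consistent with a piggyBac-derived backbone, but the feature table does not annotate transposon terminal repeats.

The payload consists of two independent expression units. In the first, the CMV enhancer/promoter drives DsRed, terminated by a rabbit β-globin poly(A) signal. This gives constitutive red fluorescence that reports transfection efficiency. In the second, a CAG promoter (CMV enhancer, chicken β-actin promoter and chimeric intron) drives a puromycin N-acetyltransferase gene linked by a T2A peptide to EGFP, followed by an SV40 poly(A) signal. The puromycin gene is interrupted, so neither puromycin resistance nor EGFP is expressed from the intact plasmid. A nuclease target sequence of the user's choice is inserted between the BamHI and NotI sites. When a co-delivered nuclease cuts that site, repair of the double-strand break by non-homologous end joining can restore the gene, switching on both markers.

Cells with active nuclease therefore become green and puromycin resistant. They can be enriched by drug selection or by fluorescence, which raises the proportion of cells that also carry edits at the corresponding genomic target.
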