Features (pLannotate 1.2.2; 25 found; start..end, strand, type, name):
     26..130     +  promoter       AmpR promoter: bla
    131..991     +  CDS            AmpR: β-lactamase; bla; confers resistance to ampicillin, carbenicillin, and related antibiotics
   1162..1750    +  rep_origin     ori: high-copy-number ColE1/pMB1/pBR322/pUC origin of replication
   1933..2025    +  CDS            lacI (fragment): lac repressor; lacI; The lac repressor binds to the lac operator to inhibit transcription in E. coli. This inhibition can be relieved by adding lactose or isopropyl-β-D-thiogalactopyranoside (IPTG).
   2038..2059    +  protein_bind   CAP binding site: CAP binding activates transcription in the presence of cAMP. E. coli catabolite activator protein
   2074..2104    +  promoter       lac promoter: promoter for the E. coli lac operon
   2112..2128    +  protein_bind   lac operator: The lac repressor binds to the lac operator to inhibit transcription in E. coli. This inhibition can be relieved by adding lactose or isopropyl-β-D-thiogalactopyranoside (IPTG). lac repressor encoded by lacI
   2173..2191    +  promoter       T3 promoter: promoter for bacteriophage T3 RNA polymerase
   2208..2339    -  CDS            FP (fragment): FP25_NPVAC - Experimental evidence at protein level: Swiss-Prot protein existence level 1. From Autographa californica nuclear polyhedrosis virus (AcMNPV).
   2753..2771    +  enhancer       CMV enhancer (fragment): human cytomegalovirus immediate early enhancer
   2837..3140    +  enhancer       CMV enhancer: human cytomegalovirus immediate early enhancer
   3141..3344    +  promoter       CMV promoter: human cytomegalovirus (CMV) immediate early promoter
   3384..4063    +  CDS            DsRed1 (fragment): wild-type DsRed mammalian codon-optimized
   4133..4188    +  polyA_signal   β-globin poly(A) signal: rabbit β-globin polyadenylation signal (Gil and Proudfoot, 1987)
   4561..4940    +  enhancer       CMV enhancer: human cytomegalovirus immediate early enhancer
   4942..5219    +  promoter       chicken β-actin promoter: No description available
   5220..6236    +  intron         chimeric intron: chimera between introns from chicken β-actin and rabbit β-globin
   6234..6293    +  CDS            HBB (fragment): HBB_LEPEU - Experimental evidence at protein level: Swiss-Prot protein existence level 1. Involved in oxygen transport from the lung to the various peripheral tissues. From Lepus europaeus (European hare).
   6318..6911    +  CDS            PuroR (fragment): puromycin N-acetyltransferase; pac from Streptomyces; confers resistance to puromycin
   6990..7706    +  CDS            EGFP: the original enhanced GFP (Yang et al., 1996) mammalian codon-optimized
   7717..7801    +  CDS            large T antigen (fragment): large T antigen from SV40 (simian virus 40)
   7824..7945    +  polyA_signal   SV40 poly(A) signal: SV40 polyadenylation signal
   8424..8442    -  promoter       T7 promoter: promoter for bacteriophage T7 RNA polymerase
   8445..8602    +  CDS            lacZα (fragment): LacZα fragment of β-galactosidase; lacZ fragment
   8607..9035    +  rep_origin     f1 ori (sequence partly withheld): f1 bacteriophage origin of replication; arrow indicates direction of (+) strand synthesis
>Addgene plasmid #85931 | pNHEJ-RPG | addgene full sequence | sequence record 172473 | Addgene assembled sequence
AGGTGGCACTTTTCGGGGAAATGTGCGCGGAACCCCTATTTGTTTATTTTTCTAAATACATTCAAATATG
TATCCGCTCATGAGACAATAACCCTGATAAATGCTTCAATAATATTGAAAAAGGAAGAGTATGAGTATTC
AACATTTCCGTGTCGCCCTTATTCCCTTTTTTGCGGCATTTTGCCTTCCTGTTTTTGCTCACCCAGAAAC
GCTGGTGAAAGTAAAAGATGCTGAAGATCAGTTGGGTGCACGAGTGGGTTACATCGAACTGGATCTCAAC
AGCGGTAAGATCCTTGAGAGTTTTCGCCCCGAAGAACGTTTTCCAATGATGAGCACTTTTAAAGTTCTGC
TATGTGGCGCGGTATTATCCCGTATTGACGCCGGGCAAGAGCAACTCGGTCGCCGCATACACTATTCTCA
GAATGACTTGGTTGAGTACTCACCAGTCACAGAAAAGCATCTTACGGATGGCATGACAGTAAGAGAATTA
TGCAGTGCTGCCATAACCATGAGTGATAACACTGCGGCCAACTTACTTCTGACAACGATCGGAGGACCGA
AGGAGCTAACCGCTTTTTTGCACAACATGGGGGATCATGTAACTCGCCTTGATCGTTGGGAACCGGAGCT
GAATGAAGCCATACCAAACGACGAGCGTGACACCACGATGCCTGTAGCAATGGCAACAACGTTGCGCAAA
CTATTAACTGGCGAACTACTTACTCTAGCTTCCCGGCAACAATTAATAGACTGGATGGAGGCGGATAAAG
TTGCAGGACCACTTCTGCGCTCGGCCCTTCCGGCTGGCTGGTTTATTGCTGATAAATCTGGAGCCGGTGA
GCGTGGGTCTCGCGGTATCATTGCAGCACTGGGGCCAGATGGTAAGCCCTCCCGTATCGTAGTTATCTAC
ACGACGGGGAGTCAGGCAACTATGGATGAACGAAATAGACAGATCGCTGAGATAGGTGCCTCACTGATTA
AGCATTGGTAACTGTCAGACCAAGTTTACTCATATATACTTTAGATTGATTTAAAACTTCATTTTTAATT
TAAAAGGATCTAGGTGAAGATCCTTTTTGATAATCTCATGACCAAAATCCCTTAACGTGAGTTTTCGTTC
CACTGAGCGTCAGACCCCGTAGAAAAGATCAAAGGATCTTCTTGAGATCCTTTTTTTCTGCGCGTAATCT
GCTGCTTGCAAACAAAAAAACCACCGCTACCAGCGGTGGTTTGTTTGCCGGATCAAGAGCTACCAACTCT
TTTTCCGAAGGTAACTGGCTTCAGCAGAGCGCAGATACCAAATACTGTTCTTCTAGTGTAGCCGTAGTTA
GGCCACCACTTCAAGAACTCTGTAGCACCGCCTACATACCTCGCTCTGCTAATCCTGTTACCAGTGGCTG
CTGCCAGTGGCGATAAGTCGTGTCTTACCGGGTTGGACTCAAGACGATAGTTACCGGATAAGGCGCAGCG
GTCGGGCTGAACGGGGGGTTCGTGCACACAGCCCAGCTTGGAGCGAACGACCTACACCGAACTGAGATAC
CTACAGCGTGAGCTATGAGAAAGCGCCACGCTTCCCGAAGGGAGAAAGGCGGACAGGTATCCGGTAAGCG
GCAGGGTCGGAACAGGAGAGCGCACGAGGGAGCTTCCAGGGGGAAACGCCTGGTATCTTTATAGTCCTGT
CGGGTTTCGCCACCTCTGACTTGAGCGTCGATTTTTGTGATGCTCGTCAGGGGGGCGGAGCCTATGGAAA
AACGCCAGCAACGCGGCCTTTTTACGGTTCCTGGCCTTTTGCTGGCCTTTTGCTCACATGTTCTTTCCTG
CGTTATCCCCTGATTCTGTGGATAACCGTATTACCGCCTTTGAGTGAGCTGATACCGCTCGCCGCAGCCG
AACGACCGAGCGCAGCGAGTCAGTGAGCGAGGAAGCGGAAGAGCGCCCAATACGCAAACCGCCTCTCCCC
GCGCGTTGGCCGATTCATTAATGCAGCTGGCACGACAGGTTTCCCGACTGGAAAGCGGGCAGTGAGCGCA
ACGCAATTAATGTGAGTTAGCTCACTCATTAGGCACCCCAGGCTTTACACTTTATGCTTCCGGCTCGTAT
GTTGTGTGGAATTGTGAGCGGATAACAATTTCACACAGGAAACAGCTATGACCATGATTACGCCAAGCTC
GAAATTAACCCTCACTAAAGGGAACAAAAGCTGGTACCTCGCGCGACTTGGTTTGCCATTCTTTAGCGCG
CGTCGCGTCACACAGCTTGGCCACAATGTGGTTTTTGTCAAACGAAGATTCTATGACGTGTTTAAAGTTT
AGGTCGAGTAAAGCGCAAATCTTTTTTAACCCTAGAAAGATAGTCTGCGTAAAATTGACGCATGCATTCT
TGAAATATTGCTCTCTCTTTCTAAATAGCGCGAATCCGTCGCTGTGCATTTAGGACATCTCAGTCGCCGC
TTGGAGCTCCCGTGAGGCGTGCTTGTCAATGCGGTAAGTGTCACTGATTTTGAACTATAACGACCGCGTG
AGTCAAAATGACGCATGATTATCTTTTACGTGACTTTTAAGATTTAACTCATACGATAATTATATTGTTA
TTTCATGTTCTACTTACGTGATAACTTATTATATATATATTTTCTTGTTATAGATATCGTGACTAATATA
TAATAAAATGGGTAGTTCTTTAGACGATGAGCATATCCTCTCTGCTCTTCTGCAAAGCGATGACGAGCTT
GTTGGCTAGCGGTGGCGGCCTCGACATTGATTATTGACTAGAGCATTAGTTATTAATAGTAATCAATTAC
GGGGTCATTAGTTCATAGCCCATATATGGAGTTCCGCGTTACATAACTTACGGTAAATGGCCCGCCTGGC
TGACCGCCCAACGACCCCCGCCCATTGACGTCAATAATGACGTATGTTCCCATAGTAACGCCAATAGGGA
CTTTCCATTGACGTCAATGGGTGGAGTATTTACGGTAAACTGCCCACTTGGCAGTACATCAAGTGTATCA
TATGCCAAGTACGCCCCCTATTGACGTCAATGACGGTAAATGGCCCGCCTGGCATTATGCCCAGTACATG
ACCTTATGGGACTTTCCTACTTGGCAGTACATCTACGTATTAGTCATCGCTATTACCATGGTGATGCGGT
TTTGGCAGTACATCAATGGGCGTGGATAGCGGTTTGACTCACGGGGATTTCCAAGTCTCCACCCCATTGA
CGTCAATGGGAGTTTGTTTTGGCACCAAAATCAACGGGACTTTCCAAAATGTCGTAACAACTCCGCCCCA
TTGACGCAAATGGGCGGTAGGCGTGTACGGTGGGAGGTCTATATAAGCAGAGCTGGTTTAGTGAACCGTC
AGATCCGCTAGCCGGTCGCCACCATGGTGCGCTCCTCCAAGAACGTCATCAAGGAGTTCATGCGCTTCAA
GGTGCGCATGGAGGGCACCGTGAACGGCCACGAGTTCGAGATCGAGGGCGAGGGCGAGGGCCGCCCCTAC
GAGGGCCACAACACCGTGAAGCTGAAGGTGACCAAGGGCGGCCCCCTGCCCTTCGCCTGGGACATCCTGT
CCCCCCAGTTCCAGTACGGCTCCAAGGTGTACGTGAAGCACCCCGCCGACATCCCCGACTACAAGAAGCT
GTCCTTCCCCGAGGGCTTCAAGTGGGAGCGCGTGATGAACTTCGAGGACGGCGGCGTGGTGACCGTGACC
CAGGACTCCTCCCTGCAGGACGGCTGCTTCATCTACAAGGTGAAGTTCATCGGCGTGAACTTCCCCTCCG
ACGGCCCCGTAATGCAGAAGAAGACCATGGGCTGGGAGGCCTCCACCGAGCGCCTGTACCCCCGCGACGG
CGTGCTGAAGGGCGAGATCCACAAGGCCCTGAAGCTGAAGGACGGCGGCCACTACCTGGTGGAGTTCAAG
TCCATCTACATGGCCAAGAAGCCCGTGCAGCTGCCCGGCTACTACTACGTGGACTCCAAGCTGGACATCA
CCTCCCACAACGAGGACTACACCATCGTGGAGCAGTACGAGCGCACCGAGGGCCGCCACCACCTGTTCCT
GTAAGGATCTTTTTCCCTCTGCCAAAAATTATGGGGACATCATGAAGCCCCTTGAGCATCTGACTTCTGG
CTAATAAAGGAAATTTATTTTCATTGCAATAGTGTGTTGGAATTTTTTGTGTCTCTCACTCGGAAGGACA
TATGGGAGGGCAAATCATTTAAAACATCAGAATGAGTATTTGGTTTAGAGTTTGGCAACATATGCCCATA
TGCTGGCTGCCATGAACAAAGGTTGGCTATAAAGAGGTCATCAGTATATGAAACAGCCCCCTGCTGTCCA
TTCCTTATTCCATAGAAAAGCCTTGACTTGAGGTTAGATTTTTTTTATATTTTGTTTTGTGTTATTTTTT
TCTTTAACATCCCTAAAATTTTCCTTACATGTTTTACTAGCCAGATTTTTCCTCCTCTCCTGACTACTCC
CAGTCATAGCTGTCCCTCTTCTCTTATGGAGATCCCTCGACCTGCAGCCCAAGCTTATCGATACTAGCGG
TGGCGGCCTCGACATTGATTATTGACTAGTTATTAATAGTAATCAATTACGGGGTCATTAGTTCATAGCC
CATATATGGAGTTCCGCGTTACATAACTTACGGTAAATGGCCCGCCTGGCTGACCGCCCAACGACCCCCG
CCCATTGACGTCAATAATGACGTATGTTCCCATAGTAACGCCAATAGGGACTTTCCATTGACGTCAATGG
GTGGAGTATTTACGGTAAACTGCCCACTTGGCAGTACATCAAGTGTATCATATGCCAAGTACGCCCCCTA
TTGACGTCAATGACGGTAAATGGCCCGCCTGGCATTATGCCCAGTACATGACCTTATGGGACTTTCCTAC
TTGGCAGTACATCTACGTATTAGTCATCGCTATTACCATGGTCGAGGTGAGCCCCACGTTCTGCTTCACT
CTCCCCATCTCCCCCCCCTCCCCACCCCCAATTTTGTATTTATTTATTTTTTAATTATTTTGTGCAGCGA
TGGGGGCGGGGGGGGGGGGGGGGCGCGCGCCAGGCGGGGCGGGGCGGGGCGAGGGGCGGGGCGGGGCGAG
GCGGAGAGGTGCGGCGGCAGCCAATCAGAGCGGCGCGCTCCGAAAGTTTCCTTTTATGGCGAGGCGGCGG
CGGCGGCGGCCCTATAAAAAGCGAAGCGCGCGGCGGGCGGGAGTCGCTGCGCGCTGCCTTCGCCCCGTGC
CCCGCTCCGCCGCCGCCTCGCGCCGCCCGCCCCGGCTCTGACTGACCGCGTTACTCCCACAGGTGAGCGG
GCGGGACGGCCCTTCTCCTCCGGGCTGTAATTAGCGCTTGGTTTAATGACGGCTTGTTTCTTTTCTGTGG
CTGCGTGAAAGCCTTGAGGGGCTCCGGGAGGGCCCTTTGTGCGGGGGGAGCGGCTCGGGGGGTGCGTGCG
TGTGTGTGTGCGTGGGGAGCGCCGCGTGCGGCTCCGCGCTGCCCGGCGGCTGTGAGCGCTGCGGGCGCGG
CGCGGGGCTTTGTGCGCTCCGCAGTGTGCGCGAGGGGAGCGCGGCCGGGGGCGGTGCCCCGCGGTGCGGG
GGGGGCTGCGAGGGGAACAAAGGCTGCGTGCGGGGTGTGTGCGTGGGGGGGTGAGCAGGGGGTGTGGGCG
CGTCGGTCGGGCTGCAACCCCCCCTGCACCCCCCTCCCCGAGTTGCTGAGCACGGCCCGGCTTCGGGTGC
GGGGCTCCGTACGGGGCGTGGCGCGGGGCTCGCCGTGCCGGGCGGGGGGTGGCGGCAGGTGGGGGTGCCG
GGCGGGGCGGGGCCGCCTCGGGCCGGGGAGGGCTCGGGGGAGGGGCGCGGCGGCCCCCGGAGCGCCGGCG
GCTGTCGAGGCGCGGCGAGCCGCAGCCATTGCCTTTTATGGTAATCGTGCGAGAGGGCGCAGGGACTTCC
TTTGTCCCAAATCTGTGCGGAGCCGAAATCTGGGAGGCGCCGCCGCACCCCCTCTAGCGGGCGCGGGGCG
AAGCGGTGCGGCGCCGGCAGGAAGGAAATGGGCGGGGAGGGCCTTCGTGCGTCGCCGCGCCGCCGTCCCC
TTCTCCCTCTCCAGCCTCGGGGCTGTCCGCGGGGGGACGGCTGCCTTCGGGGGGGACGGGGCAGGGCGGG
GTTCGGCTTCTGGCGTGTGACCGGCGGCTCTAGAGCCTCTGCTAACCATGTTCATGCCTTCTTCTTTTTC
CTACAGCTCCTGGGCAACGTGCTGGTTATTGTGCTGTCTCATCATTTTGGCAAAGAATTCACCATGGCGG
CCGCGATATCGGATCCCACCGAGTACAAGCCCACGGTGCGCCTCGCCACCCGCGACGACGTCCCCAGGGC
CGTACGCACCCTCGCCGCCGCGTTCGCCGACTACCCCGCCACGCGCCACACCGTCGATCCGGACCGCCAC
ATCGAGCGGGTCACCGAGCTGCAAGAACTCTTCCTCACGCGCGTCGGGCTCGACATCGGCAAGGTGTGGG
TCGCGGACGACGGCGCCGCGGTGGCGGTCTGGACCACGCCGGAGAGCGTCGAAGCGGGGGCGGTGTTCGC
CGAGATCGGCCCGCGCATGGCCGAGTTGAGCGGTTCCCGGCTGGCCGCGCAGCAACAGATGGAAGGCCTC
CTGGCGCCGCACCGGCCCAAGGAGCCCGCGTGGTTCCTGGCCACCGTCGGCGTCTCGCCCGACCACCAGG
GCAAGGGTCTGGGCAGCGCCGTCGTGCTCCCCGGAGTGGAGGCGGCCGAGCGCGCCGGGGTGCCCGCCTT
CCTGGAGACCTCCGCGCCCCGCAACCTCCCCTTCTACGAGCGGCTCGGCTTCACCGTCACCGCCGACGTC
GAGGTGCCCGAAGGACCGCGCACCTGGTGCATGACCCGCAAGCCCGGTGCCGCTCGAGCTACCGGTGGCA
GTGGAGAGGGCAGAGGAAGTCTGCTAACATGCGGTGACGTCGAGGAGAATCCTGGCCCAGTGAGCAAGGG
CGAGGAGCTGTTCACCGGGGTGGTGCCCATCCTGGTCGAGCTGGACGGCGACGTAAACGGCCACAAGTTC
AGCGTGTCCGGCGAGGGCGAGGGCGATGCCACCTACGGCAAGCTGACCCTGAAGTTCATCTGCACCACCG
GCAAGCTGCCCGTGCCCTGGCCCACCCTCGTGACCACCCTGACCTACGGCGTGCAGTGCTTCAGCCGCTA
CCCCGACCACATGAAGCAGCACGACTTCTTCAAGTCCGCCATGCCCGAAGGCTACGTCCAGGAGCGCACC
ATCTTCTTCAAGGACGACGGCAACTACAAGACCCGCGCCGAGGTGAAGTTCGAGGGCGACACCCTGGTGA
ACCGCATCGAGCTGAAGGGCATCGACTTCAAGGAGGACGGCAACATCCTGGGGCACAAGCTGGAGTACAA
CTACAACAGCCACAACGTCTATATCATGGCCGACAAGCAGAAGAACGGCATCAAGGTGAACTTCAAGATC
CGCCACAACATCGAGGACGGCAGCGTGCAGCTCGCCGACCACTACCAGCAGAACACCCCCATCGACGACG
GCCCCGTGCTGCTGCCCGACAACCACTACCTGAGCACCCAGTCCGCCCTGAGCAAAGACCCCAACGAGAA
GCGCGATCACATGGTCCTGCTGGAGTTCGTGACCGCCGCCGGGATCACTCTCGGCATGGACGAGCTGTAC
AAGTAATCTAGATAACTGATCATAATCAGCCATACCACATTTGTAGAGGTTTTACTTGCTTTAAAAAACC
TCCCACACCTCCCCCTGAACCTGAAACATAAAATGAATGCAATTGTTGTTGTTAACTTGTTTATTGCAGC
TTATAATGGTTACAAATAAAGCAATAGCATCACAAATTTCACAAATAAAGCATTTTTTTCACTGCATTCT
AGTTGTGGTTTGTCCAAACTCATCAATGTATCTTAGTCGAGTTAATTAACGAGAGCATAATATTGATATG
TGCCAAAGTTGTTTCTGACTGACTAATAAGTATAATTTGTTTCTATTATGTATAGGTTAAGCTAATTACT
TATTTTATAATACAACATGACTGTTTTTAAAGTACAAAATAAGTTTATTTTTGTAAAAGAGAGAATGTTT
AAAAGTTTTGTTACTTTATAGAAGAAATTTTGAGTTTTTGTTTTTTTTTAATAAATAAATAAACATAAAT
AAATTGTTTGTTGAATTTATTATTAGTATGTAAGTGTAAATATAATAAAACTTAATATCTATTCAAATTA
ATAAATAAACCTCGATATACAGACCGATAAAACACATGCGTCAATTTTACGCATGATTATCTTTAACGTA
CGTCACAATATGATTATCTTTCTAGGGTTAAATAATAGTTTCTAATTTTTTTATTATTCAGCCTGCTGTC
GTGAATACCGAGCTCCAATTCGCCCTATAGTGAGTCGTATTACAATTCACTGGCCGTCGTTTTACAACGT
CGTGACTGGGAAAACCCTGGCGTTACCCAACTTAATCGCCTTGCAGCACATCCCCCTTTCGCCAGCTGGC
GTAATAGCGAAGAGGCCCGCACCGATCGCCCTTCCCAACAGTTGCGCAGCCTGAATGGCGAATGGG
[124 nt withheld, positions 8607-8730]
C
[91 nt withheld, positions 8732-8822]
A
[49 nt withheld, positions 8824-8872]
CCTTTGACGTTGGAGTCCACGTTCTTT
[37 nt withheld, positions 8900-8936]
ACCCTATCTCGGTCTATTCTTTTGATTTATAAGGGATTTTGCCGATTTCGGCCTATTGGTTAAAAAATGA
GCTGATTTAACAAAAATTTAACGCGAATTTTAACAAAATATTAACGCTTACAATTT
